>Addgene plasmid #58132 | tdTomato-SSTR3-N-17 | depositor partial sequence | sequence record 89267 | insert sequence
ACGTCAGATCCGCTAGCGCTACCGGACTCAGATCTCGAGACCGCCATGGCCACTGTTACCTATCCTTCAT
CTGAGCCTACGACCTTGGACCCTGGGAACGCATCCTCGACCTGGCCCCTGGATACCACCCTGGGGAACAC
ATCCGCTGGCGCTAGCCTGACAGGCCTGGCTGTCAGTGGCATCTTGATCTCTCTGGTGTACCTGGTGGTG
TGCGTGGTGGGTTTGCTGGGCAACTCGCTGGTGATCTACGTGGTCCTGCGGCACACGTCCAGCCCATCAG
TGACCAGTGTCTATATCCTCAACCTGGCTCTGGCTGATGAGCTCTTCATGCTAGGGCTACCCTTCCTGGC
TGCTCAGAACGCCCTGTCCTACTGGCCCTTCGGATCTCTCATGTGCCGTCTGGTCATGGCCGTGGATGGC
ATCAACCAGTTCACCAGCATCTTCTGCCTCACCGTCATGAGTGTGGACCGCTATCTGGCTGTGGTGCACC
CCACACGCTCAGCCCGCTGGCGCACGGCACCAGTGGCTCGCACGGTCAGTGCAGCTGTCTGGGTGGCCTC
GGCTGTGGTGGTGCTGCCTGTGGTTGTGTTCTCAGGAGTGCCCCGGGGCATGAGCACGTGCCACATGCAG
TGGCCAGAGCCAGCGGCTGCCTGGCGAACAGCCTTCATCATCTACACGGCCGCACTGGGCTTCTTTGGGC
CCCTGCTGGTCATCTGCTTGTGCTACTTGCTCATTGTGGTAAAGGTGCGGTCGACCACCCGGCGGGTGCG
GGCGCCCTCGTGTCAGTGGGTACAGGCACCCGCATGCCAGCGGCGACGCCGCTCTGAGCGCAGGGTCACA
CGCATGGTGGTGGCCGTGGTGGCACTCTTCGTCCTCTGCTGGATGCCTTTCTATCTGCTCAACATCGTCA
ATGTGGTGTGCCCGCTGCCGGAGGAGCCCGCCTTCTTCGGCCTCTACTTCCTGGTGGTGGCGCTGCCCTA
CGCCAACAGCTGCGCAAACCCCATCCTCTACGGCTTCCTCTCCTACCGCTTCAAGCAGGGCTTTCGCAGG
ATCCTGCTAAGACCATCACGTCGCATTCGGAGCCAGGAGCCAGGGTCGGGACCTCCAGAGAAGACTGAAG
AGGAGGAGGATGAAGAAGAAGAAGAGAGAAGGGAAGAGGAGGAGCGGAGGATGCAGAGAGGGCAGGAGAT
GAACGGGAGGCTCAGTCAGATCGCACAGGCTGGCACTAGTGGACAACAGCCACGGCCCTGCACAGGGACT
GCTAAGGAGCAGCAGCTTCTGCCCCAGGAGGCCACAGCTGGGGACAAGGCCAGCACACTGAGCCATCTGG
GAATTCTGCAGTCGACGGTACCGCGGGCCCGGGATCCACCGGTCGCCACCATGGTGAGCAAGGGCGAGGA
GGTCATCAAAGAGTTCATGCGCTTCAAGGTGCGCATGGAGGGCTCCATGAACGGCCACGAGTTCGAGATC
GAGGGCGAGGGCGAGGGCCGCCCCTACGAGGGCACCCAGACCGCCAAGCTGAAGGTGACCAAGGGCGGCC
CCCTGCCCTTCGCCTGGGACATCCTGTCCCCCCAGTTCATGTACGGCTCCAAGGCGTACGTGAAGCACCC
CGCCGACATCCCCGATTACAAGAAGCTGTCCTTCCCCGAGGGCTTCAAGTGGGAGCGCGTGATGAACTTC
GAGGACGGCGGTCTGGTGACCGTGACCCAGGACTCCTCCCTGCAGGACGGCACGCTGATCTACAAGGTGA
AGATGCGCGGCACCAACTTCCCCCCCGACGGCCCCGTAATGCAGAAGAAGACCATGGGCTGGGAGGCCTC
CACCGAGCGCCTGTACCCCCGCGACGGCGTGCTGAAGGGCGAGATCCACCAGGCCCTGAAGCTGAAGGAC
GGCGGCCACTACCTGGTGGAGTTCAAGACCATCTACATGGCCAAGAAGCCCGTGCAACTGCCCGGCTACT
ACTACGTGGACACCAAGCTGGACATCACCTCCCACAACGAGGACTACACCATCGTGGAACAGTACGAGCG
CTCCGAGGGCCGCCACCACCTGTTCCTGGGGCATGGCACCGGCAGCACCGGCAGCGGCAGCTCCGGCACC
GCCTCCTCCGAGGACAACAACATGGCCGTCATCAAAGAGTTCATGCGCTTCAAGGTGCGCATGGAGGGCT
CCATGAACGGCCACGAGTTCGAGATCGAGGGCGAGGGCGAGGGCCGCCCCTACGAGGGCACCCAGACCGC
CAAGCTGAAGGTGACCAAGGGCGGCCCCCTGCCCTTCGCCTGGGACATCCTGTCCCCCCAGTTCATGTAC
GGCTCCAAGGCGTACGTGAAGCACCCCGCCGACATCCCCGATTACAAGAAGCTGTCCTTCCCCGAGGGCT
TCAAGTGGGAGCGCGTGATGAACTTCGAGGACGGCGGTCTGGTGACCGTGACCCAGGACTCCTCCCTGCA
GGACGGCACGCTGATCTACAAGGTGAAGATGCGCGGCACCAACTTCCCCCCCGACGGCCCCGTAATGCAG
AAGAAGACCATGGGCTGGGAGGCCTCCACCGAGCGCCTGTACCCCCGCGACGGCGTGCTGAAGGGCGAGA
TCCACCAGGCCCTGAAGCTGAAGGACGGCGGCCACTACCTGGTGGAGTTCAAGACCATCTACATGGCCAA
GAAGCCCGTGCAACTGCCCGGCTACTACTACGTGGACACCAAGCTGGACATCACCTCCCACAACGAGGAC
TACACCATCGTGGAACAGTACGAGCGCTCCGAGGGCCGCCACCACCTGTTCCTGTACGGCATGGACGAGC
TGTACAAGTAAGCGGCCGCGACTCTAGATCATAATCAGCCATACCACATT
