>Addgene plasmid #58132 | tdTomato-SSTR3-N-17 | addgene partial sequence | sequence record 117692 | C-ter-GFP 5'-CTCCTCGCCCTTGCTCAC-3'
TCGACTGCAGAATTCCCAGATGGCTCAGTGTGCTGGCCTTGTCCCCAGCTGTGGCCTCCTGGGGCAGAAG
CTGCTGCTCCTTAGCAGTCCCTGTGCAGGGCCGTGGCTGTTGTCCACTAGTGCCAGCCTGTGCGATCTGA
CTGAGCCTCCCGTTCATCTCCTGCCCTCTCTGCATCCTCCGCTCCTCCTCTTCCCTTCTCTCTTCTTCTT
CTTCATCCTCCTCCTCTTCAGTCTTCTCTGGAGGTCCCGACCCTGGCTCCTGGCTCCGAATGCGACGTGA
TGGTCTTAGCAGGATCCTGCGAAAGCCCTGCTTGAAGCGGTAGGAGAGGAAGCCGTAGAGGATGGGGTTT
GCGCAGCTGTTGGCGTAGGGCAGCGCCACCACCAGGAAGTAGAGGCCGAAGAAGGCGGGCTCCTCCGGCA
GCGGGCACACCACATTGACGATGTTGAGCAGATAGAAAGGCATCCAGCAGAGGACGAAGAGTGCCACCAC
GGCCACCACCATGCGTGTGACCCTGCGCTCAGAGCGGCGTCGCCGCTGGCATGCGGGTGCCTGTACCCAC
TGACACGAGGGCGCCCGCACCCGCCGGGTGGTCGACCGCACCTTTACCACAATGAGCAAGTAGCACAAGC
AGATGACCAGCAGGGGCCCAAAGAAGCCCAGTGCGGCCGTGTAGATGATGAAGGCTGTTCGCCAGGCAGC
CGCTGGCTCTGGCCACTGCATGTGGCACGTGCTCATGCCCCGGGGCACTCCTGAGAACACAACCACAGGC
AGCACCACCACAGCCGAGGCCACCCAGACAGCTGCACTGACCGTGCGAGCCACTGGTGCC
