[The description below was written by a language model from this plasmid's Addgene catalogue record.]
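Description:
tdTomato-SSTR3-N-17 is a mammalian expression plasmid built on the tdTomato-N1 backbone (about 4.75 kb without the insert). It encodes mouse somatostatin receptor 3 (SSTR3) fused at its C terminus to the red fluorescent protein tdTomato. Expression of the fusion is driven by the CMV promoter, a strong constitutive promoter widely used for transient expression in cultured mammalian cells. The use of an SV40 polyA reverse sequencing primer suggests that an SV40 polyadenylation signal lies downstream of the open reading frame. In bacteria the plasmid is maintained at high copy number under kanamycin selection. In mammalian cells a neomycin resistance marker allows G418 selection of stable transfectants.

In the N-type layout the receptor sits upstream of the fluorescent protein, which leaves the receptor's N terminus free and places tdTomato on its C-terminal tail. The "17" in the name may refer to the linker length between the two partners, but the record does not state this. Repository sequencing found one additional amino acid, a valine insertion, in the linker region relative to the expected sequence. The record lists the fusion's localization as the cilium, so the construct serves as a fluorescent marker for labelling cilia in imaging experiments. tdTomato is a bright tandem-dimer red fluorophore, recorded here with excitation at 554 nm and emission at 581 nm, which makes it suitable for multicolour imaging alongside green or far-red probes. No feature table was supplied, so the replication origin and other backbone elements cannot be described in detail from this record.
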