Addgene plasmid #58132: tdTomato-SSTR3-N-17
Purpose: Localization: Cilium, Excitation: 554, Emission: 581
Depositing lab: Michael Davidson. Depositing organization: Florida State University, Tallahassee.
Backbone
  Vector backbone: tdTomato-N1
  Backbone size w/o insert (bp): 4750
  Vector type: Mammalian Expression
  Selectable markers: Neomycin (select with G418)
Growth in bacteria
  Bacterial resistance: Kanamycin, 50 μg/mL
  Growth temperature: 37°C
  Growth strain: DH5alpha
  Copy number: High Copy
Gene/Insert
  Gene/Insert name: SSTR3 (alt name: NM_009218.3)
  Species: M. musculus (mouse)
  Promoter: CMV
  Tag / fusion protein: tdTomato (C terminal on backbone)
  Cloning method: Unknown
  Sequencing primers: 5′ CMV-F; 3′ SV40pA-R
Terms and licenses: Academic/Nonprofit Terms; Industry Terms: Not Available to Industry
Depositor comments: . Excitation = 554; Emission = 581 ; Addgene sequencing results find 1 extra amino acid in linker region (V442ins)
How to cite: tdTomato-SSTR3-N-17 was a gift from Michael Davidson (Addgene plasmid # 58132 ; http://n2t.net/addgene:58132 ; RRID:Addgene_58132)
